Addgene plasmid #13543: pcDNA3.1 FLIPE-100u
Depositing lab: Wolf Frommer. Depositing organization: Carnegie Institution for Science. Publication: Detection of glutamate release from neurons by genetically encoded surface-displayed FRET nanosensors. Okumoto S, Looger LL, Micheva KD, Reimer RJ, Smith SJ, Frommer WB. Proc Natl Acad Sci U S A. 2005 Jun 14. 102(24):8740-5. 10.1073/pnas.0503274102 PubMed 15939876.
Backbone
  Vector backbone: pcDNA3.1
  Backbone manufacturer: Invitrogen
  Backbone size w/o insert (bp): 5428
  Vector type: Mammalian Expression
  Selectable markers: Neomycin (select with G418)
Growth in bacteria
  Bacterial resistance: Ampicillin, 100 μg/mL
  Growth temperature: 37°C
  Growth strain: DH5alpha
  Copy number: High Copy
Gene/Insert
  Gene/Insert name: FLIP-E S118W (alt names: ECFP-ybeJ-Venus; Glutamate/aspartate binding protein; gltI)
  Species: E. coli
  Insert size (bp): 2400
  Mutation: S118W in binding protein
  GenBank ID: NP_415188
  Tag / fusion protein: ECFP (N terminal on insert); Venus (C terminal on insert)
  Cloning method: Restriction Enzyme; 5′ cloning site BamHI (not destroyed); 3′ cloning site HindIII (not destroyed)
  Sequencing primers: 5′ N/A
Resource information
  A portion of this plasmid was derived from a plasmid made by: Venus is from Dr. Atsushi Miyawaki. Please ask Dr. Miyawaki for permission to use Venus in another vector.
Terms and licenses: Academic/Nonprofit Terms; Industry Terms: Not Available to Industry
Depositor comments: For more information, see http://carnegiedpb.stanford.edu/research/frommer/nanosensors/index.html
How to cite: pcDNA3.1 FLIPE-100u was a gift from Wolf Frommer (Addgene plasmid # 13543 ; http://n2t.net/addgene:13543 ; RRID:Addgene_13543)
