[The description below was written by a language model from this plasmid's Addgene catalogue record.]
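Description:
pcDNA3.1 FLIPE-100u is a mammalian expression plasmid built on the Invitrogen pcDNA3.1 backbone (about 5.4 kb without insert) that encodes a genetically encoded FRET nanosensor for glutamate. It is maintained in E. coli as a high-copy plasmid under ampicillin selection. It also carries a neomycin resistance marker, so transfected mammalian cells can be selected with G418. The record does not list the promoter or other regulatory elements and no feature table is provided. The pcDNA3.1 backbone generally drives inserts from the CMV immediate-early promoter with a downstream polyadenylation signal.

The roughly 2.4 kb insert, cloned between BamHI and HindIII sites that both remain intact, is FLIP-E S118W. It consists of the E. coli periplasmic glutamate/aspartate binding protein (ybeJ, also called gltI) with ECFP fused at its N-terminus and Venus at its C-terminus. In sensors of this design, ligand binding changes the conformation of the binding protein. This alters the relative distance or orientation of the cyan donor and yellow acceptor fluorophores, so energy transfer efficiency changes and ligand concentration can be read out ratiometrically. The S118W substitution lies in the binding protein. The "100u" in the name probably denotes an affinity variant in the 100 micromolar range, although the record does not state the affinity.

The associated publication concerns detection of glutamate release from neurons using FRET nanosensors, including surface-displayed versions. The record does not mention any membrane-targeting or surface-display sequence in this construct. The Venus portion derives from another laboratory's plasmid, and permission is requested before moving it to other vectors.
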