>Addgene plasmid #13543 | pcDNA3.1 FLIPE-100u | addgene partial sequence | sequence record 19349 | 13543 with FLIPE (TCAAACCATTTTTCCGCTTC)
ATGGTGTCTCCATCAGCTTTTTGAACTGCGGATCATCTTTACGCAACATACAACCGTAGGCCTCCTGAGA
CTGCGGCTTGCCGACGATTTCCCAGTTGTCTGGTTTCTTCGCTTTCGCACGTTCACCGGCCAGCAGAGCG
TCATCCATCATAAAGGCAACGGCACGACCGCTTTCCAGGGTGCGGAAAGAGTCACCGTGATCTTTGGCGC
TGATGATGCGCATATTCATTTTTTGCTCTTCATTCAGTTTGTTGAGCAAAACTTCAGAGGTAGTGCCGGA
AGTGACGACTACGGCTTTGTCTTTCAGGTTGGCAAAATCTTTGATATCGCCACCCTTTTTGGTCAACAGG
CGCGTACCGACCACGAAAATAGTGTCAGAGAAAGCCGCCTGTTTTTGGCGTTCGACGTTGTTGGTGGTAG
AACCACATTCAAAATCGAAAGTGCCGTTTTGCAGCAGTGGAATACGGTTTTGCCAGGTAATCGGAATCAG
TTTTACCTGCAAGTCCGGTTTGTTGAGTTTCTTTTTCACTGCTTCAACAATGGCGTTGGAGTAATCCTGC
GAGTAACCCACCACTTTTTGCTGATTGTCGTAATAAGAGAAAGGCACTGAAGATTCACGGTGACCGACGA
CAATCACACCGTTTTTGGCGATTTTGTCCAGCGTGCTGCCTGCGGCGCCTCCGGTACCACCCTTGTACAG
CTCGTCCATGCCGAGAGTGATCCCGGCGGCGGTCACGAACTCCAGCAGGACCATGTGATCGCGCTTCTCG
TTGGGGGT
