LOCUS       Exported 7717 bp ds-DNA circular SYN 12-MAY-2021
DEFINITION  synthetic circular DNA
ACCESSION   .
VERSION     .
KEYWORDS    pcDNA3.1 FLIPE-100u
SOURCE      synthetic DNA construct
  ORGANISM  synthetic DNA construct
REFERENCE   1 (bases 1 to 7717)
  AUTHORS   Okumoto S, Looger LL, Micheva KD, Reimer RJ, Smith SJ, Frommer WB
  TITLE     Detection of glutamate release from neurons by genetically encoded
            surface-displayed FRET nanosensors.
  JOURNAL   Proc Natl Acad Sci U S A. 2005 Jun 14. 102(24):8740-5.
  PUBMED    15939876
REFERENCE   2 (bases 1 to 7717)
  AUTHORS   .
  TITLE     Direct Submission
  JOURNAL   Exported May 12, 2021 from SnapGene Server 1.1.58
            http://www.snapgene.com
FEATURES             Location/Qualifiers
     source          1..7717
                     /organism="synthetic DNA construct"
                     /mol_type="other DNA"
     primer_bind     complement(44..63)
                     /label=pRS-marker
                     /note="pRS vectors, use to sequence yeast selectable
                     marker"
     enhancer        235..614
                     /label=CMV enhancer
                     /note="human cytomegalovirus immediate early enhancer"
     promoter        615..818
                     /label=CMV promoter
                     /note="human cytomegalovirus (CMV) immediate early
                     promoter"
     primer_bind     769..789
                     /label=CMV-F
                     /note="Human CMV immediate early promoter, forward primer"
     primer_bind     863..882
                     /label=T7
                     /note="T7 promoter, forward primer"
     promoter        863..881
                     /label=T7 promoter
                     /note="promoter for bacteriophage T7 RNA polymerase"
     CDS             990..1706
                     /codon_start=1
                     /product="enhanced CFP"
                     /label=ECFP
                     /note="mammalian codon-optimized"
                     /translation="MVSKGEELFTGVVPILVELDGDVNGHKFSVSGEGEGDATYGKLTL
                     KFICTTGKLPVPWPTLVTTLTWGVQCFSRYPDHMKQHDFFKSAMPEGYVQERTIFFKDD
                     GNYKTRAEVKFEGDTLVNRIELKGIDFKEDGNILGHKLEYNYISHNVYITADKQKNGIK
                     ANFKIRHNIEDGSVQLADHYQQNTPIGDGPVLLPDNHYLSTQSALSKDPNEKRDHMVLL
                     EFVTAAGITLGMDELYK"
     CDS             2565..3284
                     /codon_start=1
                     /product="yellow fluorescent protein (YFP) with fast and
                     efficient maturation (Nagai et al., 2002)"
                     /label=Venus
                     /note="mammalian codon-optimized"
                     /translation="MVSKGEELFTGVVPILVELDGDVNGHKFSVSGEGEGDATYGKLTL
                     KLICTTGKLPVPWPTLVTTLGYGLQCFARYPDHMKQHDFFKSAMPEGYVQERTIFFKDD
                     GNYKTRAEVKFEGDTLVNRIELKGIDFKEDGNILGHKLEYNYNSHNVYITADKQKNGIK
                     ANFKIRHNIEDGGVQLADHYQQNTPIGDGPVLLPDNHYLSYQSALSKDPNEKRDHMVLL
                     EFVTAAGITLGMDELYK"
     primer_bind     complement(3311..3328)
                     /label=BGH-rev
                     /note="Bovine growth hormone terminator, reverse primer.
                     Also called BGH reverse"
     polyA_signal    3317..3541
                     /label=bGH poly(A) signal
                     /note="bovine growth hormone polyadenylation signal"
     rep_origin      3587..4015
                     /direction=RIGHT
                     /label=f1 ori
                     /note="f1 bacteriophage origin of replication; arrow
                     indicates direction of (+) strand synthesis"
     primer_bind     complement(3674..3693)
                     /label=F1ori-R
                     /note="F1 origin, reverse primer"
     primer_bind     3884..3905
                     /label=F1ori-F
                     /note="F1 origin, forward primer"
     primer_bind     complement(4024..4044)
                     /label=pBABE 3'
                     /note="SV40 enhancer, reverse primer for pBABE vectors"
     promoter        4029..4358
                     /label=SV40 promoter
                     /note="SV40 enhancer and early promoter"
     rep_origin      4209..4344
                     /label=SV40 ori
                     /note="SV40 origin of replication"
     primer_bind     4271..4290
                     /label=SV40pro-F
                     /note="SV40 promoter/origin, forward primer"
     CDS             4425..5219
                     /codon_start=1
                     /gene="aph(3')-II (or nptII)"
                     /product="aminoglycoside phosphotransferase from Tn5"
                     /label=NeoR/KanR
                     /note="confers resistance to neomycin, kanamycin, and G418
                     (Geneticin(R))"
                     /translation="MIEQDGLHAGSPAAWVERLFGYDWAQQTIGCSDAAVFRLSAQGRP
                     VLFVKTDLSGALNELQDEAARLSWLATTGVPCAAVLDVVTEAGRDWLLLGEVPGQDLLS
                     SHLAPAEKVSIMADAMRRLHTLDPATCPFDHQAKHRIERARTRMEAGLVDQDDLDEEHQ
                     GLAPAELFARLKARMPDGEDLVVTHGDACLPNIMVENGRFSGFIDCGRLGVADRYQDIA
                     LATRDIAEELGGEWADRFLVLYGIAAPDSQRIAFYRLLDEFF"
     primer_bind     complement(4479..4498)
                     /label=Neo-R
                     /note="Neomycin resistance gene, reverse primer"
     primer_bind     5089..5108
                     /label=Neo-F
                     /note="Neomycin resistance gene, forward primer"
     polyA_signal    5393..5514
                     /label=SV40 poly(A) signal
                     /note="SV40 polyadenylation signal"
     primer_bind     complement(5430..5449)
                     /label=SV40pA-R
                     /note="SV40 polyA, reverse primer"
     primer_bind     5484..5503
                     /label=EBV-rev
                     /note="SV40 polyA terminator, reverse primer"
     primer_bind     complement(5563..5579)
                     /label=M13 rev
                     /note="common sequencing primer, one of multiple similar
                     variants"
     primer_bind     complement(5563..5579)
                     /label=M13 Reverse
                     /note="In lacZ gene. Also called M13-rev"
     primer_bind     complement(5576..5598)
                     /label=M13/pUC Reverse
                     /note="In lacZ gene"
     protein_bind    5587..5603
                     /label=lac operator
                     /bound_moiety="lac repressor encoded by lacI"
                     /note="The lac repressor binds to the lac operator to
                     inhibit transcription in E. coli. This inhibition can be
                     relieved by adding lactose or
                     isopropyl-beta-D-thiogalactopyranoside (IPTG)."
     promoter        complement(5611..5641)
                     /label=lac promoter
                     /note="promoter for the E. coli lac operon"
     protein_bind    5656..5677
                     /label=CAP binding site
                     /bound_moiety="E. coli catabolite activator protein"
                     /note="CAP binding activates transcription in the presence
                     of cAMP."
     primer_bind     complement(5794..5811)
                     /label=L4440
                     /note="L4440 vector, forward primer"
     rep_origin      complement(5965..6550)
                     /direction=LEFT
                     /label=ori
                     /note="high-copy-number ColE1/pMB1/pBR322/pUC origin of
                     replication"
     primer_bind     complement(6045..6064)
                     /label=pBR322ori-F
                     /note="pBR322 origin, forward primer"
     CDS             complement(6721..7581)
                     /codon_start=1
                     /gene="bla"
                     /product="beta-lactamase"
                     /label=AmpR
                     /note="confers resistance to ampicillin, carbenicillin, and
                     related antibiotics"
                     /translation="MSIQHFRVALIPFFAAFCLPVFAHPETLVKVKDAEDQLGARVGYI
                     ELDLNSGKILESFRPEERFPMMSTFKVLLCGAVLSRIDAGQEQLGRRIHYSQNDLVEYS
                     PVTEKHLTDGMTVRELCSAAITMSDNTAANLLLTTIGGPKELTAFLHNMGDHVTRLDRW
                     EPELNEAIPNDERDTTMPVAMATTLRKLLTGELLTLASRQQLIDWMEADKVAGPLLRSA
                     LPAGWFIADKSGAGERGSRGIIAALGPDGKPSRIVVIYTTGSQATMDERNRQIAEIGAS
                     LIKHW"
     primer_bind     7344..7363
                     /label=Amp-R
                     /note="Ampicillin resistance gene, reverse primer"
     promoter        complement(7582..7686)
                     /gene="bla"
                     /label=AmpR promoter
ORIGIN
        1 gacggatcgg gagatctccc gatcccctat ggtgcactct cagtacaatc tgctctgatg
       61 ccgcatagtt aagccagtat ctgctccctg cttgtgtgtt ggaggtcgct gagtagtgcg
      121 cgagcaaaat ttaagctaca acaaggcaag gcttgaccga caattgcatg aagaatctgc
      181 ttagggttag gcgttttgcg ctgcttcgcg atgtacgggc cagatatacg cgttgacatt
      241 gattattgac tagttattaa tagtaatcaa ttacggggtc attagttcat agcccatata
      301 tggagttccg cgttacataa cttacggtaa atggcccgcc tggctgaccg cccaacgacc
      361 cccgcccatt gacgtcaata atgacgtatg ttcccatagt aacgccaata gggactttcc
      421 attgacgtca atgggtggag tatttacggt aaactgccca cttggcagta catcaagtgt
      481 atcatatgcc aagtacgccc cctattgacg tcaatgacgg taaatggccc gcctggcatt
      541 atgcccagta catgacctta tgggactttc ctacttggca gtacatctac gtattagtca
      601 tcgctattac catggtgatg cggttttggc agtacatcaa tgggcgtgga tagcggtttg
      661 actcacgggg atttccaagt ctccacccca ttgacgtcaa tgggagtttg ttttggcacc
      721 aaaatcaacg ggactttcca aaatgtcgta acaactccgc cccattgacg caaatgggcg
      781 gtaggcgtgt acggtgggag gtctatataa gcagagctct ctggctaact agagaaccca
      841 ctgcttactg gcttatcgaa attaatacga ctcactatag ggagacccaa gctggctagc
      901 gtttaaacgg gccctctaga ctcgagcggc cgccactgtg ctggatatct gcagaattcc
      961 accacactgg actagtggat ccgggccgca tggtgagcaa gggcgaggag ctgttcaccg
     1021 gggtggtgcc catcctggtc gagctggacg gcgacgtaaa cggccacaag ttcagcgtgt
     1081 ccggcgaggg cgagggcgat gccacctacg gcaagctgac cctgaagttc atctgcacca
     1141 ccggcaagct gcccgtgccc tggcccaccc tcgtgaccac cctgacctgg ggcgtgcagt
     1201 gcttcagccg ctaccccgac cacatgaagc agcacgactt cttcaagtcc gccatgcccg
     1261 aaggctacgt ccaggagcgc accatcttct tcaaggacga cggcaactac aagacccgcg
     1321 ccgaggtgaa gttcgagggc gacaccctgg tgaaccgcat cgagctgaag ggcatcgact
     1381 tcaaggagga cggcaacatc ctggggcaca agctggagta caactacatc agccacaacg
     1441 tctatatcac cgccgacaag cagaagaacg gcatcaaggc caacttcaag atccgccaca
     1501 acatcgagga cggcagcgtg cagctcgccg accactacca gcagaacacc cccatcggcg
     1561 acggccccgt gctgctgccc gacaaccact acctgagcac ccagtccgcc ctgagcaaag
     1621 accccaacga gaagcgcgat cacatggtcc tgctggagtt cgtgaccgcc gccgggatca
     1681 ctctcggcat ggacgagctg tacaagggtg gtaccggagg cgccgcaggc agcacgctgg
     1741 acaaaatcgc caaaaacggt gtgattgtcg tcggtcaccg tgaatcttca gtgcctttct
     1801 cttattacga caatcagcaa aaagtggtgg gttactcgca ggattactcc aacgccattg
     1861 ttgaagcagt gaaaaagaaa ctcaacaaac cggacttgca ggtaaaactg attccgatta
     1921 cctggcaaaa ccgtattcca ctgctgcaaa acggcacttt cgattttgaa tgtggttcta
     1981 ccaccaacaa cgtcgaacgc caaaaacagg cggctttctc tgacactatt ttcgtggtcg
     2041 gtacgcgcct gttgaccaaa aagggtggcg atatcaaaga ttttgccaac ctgaaagaca
     2101 aagccgtagt cgtcacttcc ggcactacct ctgaagtttt gctcaacaaa ctgaatgaag
     2161 agcaaaaaat gaatatgcgc atcatcagcg ccaaagatca cggtgactct ttccgcaccc
     2221 tggaaagcgg tcgtgccgtt gcctttatga tggatgacgc tctgctggcc ggtgaacgtg
     2281 cgaaagcgaa gaaaccagac aactgggaaa tcgtcggcaa gccgcagtct caggaggcct
     2341 acggttgtat gttgcgtaaa gatgatccgc agttcaaaaa gctgatggat gacaccatcg
     2401 ctcaggtgca gacctccggt gaagcggaaa aatggtttga taagtggttc aaaaatccaa
     2461 ttccgccgaa aaacctgaac atgaatttcg aactgtcaga cgaaatgaaa gcactgttca
     2521 aagaaccgaa tgacaaggca ctgaacggcg ccggtaccgg tggaatggtg agcaagggcg
     2581 aggagctgtt caccggggtg gtgcccatcc tggtcgagct ggacggcgac gtaaacggcc
     2641 acaagttcag cgtgtccggc gagggcgagg gcgatgccac ctacggcaag ctgaccctga
     2701 agctgatctg caccaccggc aagctgcccg tgccctggcc caccctcgtg accaccctgg
     2761 gctacggcct gcagtgcttc gcccgctacc ccgaccacat gaagcagcac gacttcttca
     2821 agtccgccat gcccgaaggc tacgtccagg agcgcaccat cttcttcaag gacgacggca
     2881 actacaagac ccgcgccgag gtgaagttcg agggcgacac cctggtgaac cgcatcgagc
     2941 tgaagggcat cgacttcaag gaggacggca acatcctggg gcacaagctg gagtacaact
     3001 acaacagcca caacgtctat atcaccgccg acaagcagaa gaacggcatc aaggccaact
     3061 tcaagatccg ccacaacatc gaggacggcg gcgtgcagct cgccgaccac taccagcaga
     3121 acacccccat cggcgacggc cccgtgctgc tgcccgacaa ccactacctg agctaccagt
     3181 ccgccctgag caaagacccc aacgagaagc gcgatcacat ggtcctgctg gagttcgtga
     3241 ccgccgccgg gatcactctc ggcatggacg agctgtacaa gtaaaagctt aagtttaaac
     3301 cgctgatcag cctcgactgt gccttctagt tgccagccat ctgttgtttg cccctccccc
     3361 gtgccttcct tgaccctgga aggtgccact cccactgtcc tttcctaata aaatgaggaa
     3421 attgcatcgc attgtctgag taggtgtcat tctattctgg ggggtggggt ggggcaggac
     3481 agcaaggggg aggattggga agacaatagc aggcatgctg gggatgcggt gggctctatg
     3541 gcttctgagg cggaaagaac cagctggggc tctagggggt atccccnnnn nnnnnnnnnn
     3601 nnnnnnnnnn nnnnnnnnnn nnnnnnnnnn nnnnnnnnnn nnnnnnnnnn nnnnnnnnnn
     3661 nnnnnnnnnn nnnnnnnnnn nnnnnnnnnn nnnnnnnnnn nnnnnnnnnn cnnnnnnnnn
     3721 nnnnnnnnnn nnnnnnnnnn nnnnnnnnnn nnnnnnnnnn nnnnnnnnnn nnnnnnnnnn
     3781 nnnnnnnnnn nnnnnnnnnn nnannnnnnn nnnnnnnnnn nnnnnnnnnn nnnnnnnnnn
     3841 nnnnnnnnnn nncctttgac gttggagtcc acgttcttta atagtggact cttgttccaa
     3901 actggaacaa cactcaaccc tatctcggtc tattcttttg atttataagg gattttgccg
     3961 atttcggcct attggttaaa aaatgagctg atttaacaaa aatttaacgc gaattaattc
     4021 tgtggaatgt gtgtcagtta gggtgtggaa agtccccagg ctccccagca ggcagaagta
     4081 tgcaaagcat gcatctcaat tagtcagcaa ccaggtgtgg aaagtcccca ggctccccag
     4141 caggcagaag tatgcaaagc atgcatctca attagtcagc aaccatagtc ccgcccctaa
     4201 ctccgcccat cccgccccta actccgccca gttccgccca ttctccgccc catggctgac
     4261 taattttttt tatttatgca gaggccgagg ccgcctctgc ctctgagcta ttccagaagt
     4321 agtgaggagg cttttttgga ggcctaggct tttgcaaaaa gctcccggga gcttgtatat
     4381 ccattttcgg atctgatcaa gagacaggat gaggatcgtt tcgcatgatt gaacaagatg
     4441 gattgcacgc aggttctccg gccgcttggg tggagaggct attcggctat gactgggcac
     4501 aacagacaat cggctgctct gatgccgccg tgttccggct gtcagcgcag gggcgcccgg
     4561 ttctttttgt caagaccgac ctgtccggtg ccctgaatga actgcaggac gaggcagcgc
     4621 ggctatcgtg gctggccacg acgggcgttc cttgcgcagc tgtgctcgac gttgtcactg
     4681 aagcgggaag ggactggctg ctattgggcg aagtgccggg gcaggatctc ctgtcatctc
     4741 accttgctcc tgccgagaaa gtatccatca tggctgatgc aatgcggcgg ctgcatacgc
     4801 ttgatccggc tacctgccca ttcgaccacc aagcgaaaca tcgcatcgag cgagcacgta
     4861 ctcggatgga agccggtctt gtcgatcagg atgatctgga cgaagagcat caggggctcg
     4921 cgccagccga actgttcgcc aggctcaagg cgcgcatgcc cgacggcgag gatctcgtcg
     4981 tgacccatgg cgatgcctgc ttgccgaata tcatggtgga aaatggccgc ttttctggat
     5041 tcatcgactg tggccggctg ggtgtggcgg accgctatca ggacatagcg ttggctaccc
     5101 gtgatattgc tgaagagctt ggcggcgaat gggctgaccg cttcctcgtg ctttacggta
     5161 tcgccgctcc cgattcgcag cgcatcgcct tctatcgcct tcttgacgag ttcttctgag
     5221 cgggactctg gggttcgaaa tgaccgacca agcgacgccc aacctgccat cacgagattt
     5281 cgattccacc gccgccttct atgaaaggtt gggcttcgga atcgttttcc gggacgccgg
     5341 ctggatgatc ctccagcgcg gggatctcat gctggagttc ttcgcccacc ccaacttgtt
     5401 tattgcagct tataatggtt acaaataaag caatagcatc acaaatttca caaataaagc
     5461 atttttttca ctgcattcta gttgtggttt gtccaaactc atcaatgtat cttatcatgt
     5521 ctgtataccg tcgacctcta gctagagctt ggcgtaatca tggtcatagc tgtttcctgt
     5581 gtgaaattgt tatccgctca caattccaca caacatacga gccggaagca taaagtgtaa
     5641 agcctggggt gcctaatgag tgagctaact cacattaatt gcgttgcgct cactgcccgc
     5701 tttccagtcg ggaaacctgt cgtgccagct gcattaatga atcggccaac gcgcggggag
     5761 aggcggtttg cgtattgggc gctcttccgc ttcctcgctc actgactcgc tgcgctcggt
     5821 cgttcggctg cggcgagcgg tatcagctca ctcaaaggcg gtaatacggt tatccacaga
     5881 atcaggggat aacgcaggaa agaacatgtg agcaaaaggc cagcaaaagg ccaggaaccg
     5941 taaaaaggcc gcgttgctgg cgtttttcca taggctccgc ccccctgacg agcatcacaa
     6001 aaatcgacgc tcaagtcaga ggtggcgaaa cccgacagga ctataaagat accaggcgtt
     6061 tccccctgga agctccctcg tgcgctctcc tgttccgacc ctgccgctta ccggatacct
     6121 gtccgccttt ctcccttcgg gaagcgtggc gctttctcat agctcacgct gtaggtatct
     6181 cagttcggtg taggtcgttc gctccaagct gggctgtgtg cacgaacccc ccgttcagcc
     6241 cgaccgctgc gccttatccg gtaactatcg tcttgagtcc aacccggtaa gacacgactt
     6301 atcgccactg gcagcagcca ctggtaacag gattagcaga gcgaggtatg taggcggtgc
     6361 tacagagttc ttgaagtggt ggcctaacta cggctacact agaagaacag tatttggtat
     6421 ctgcgctctg ctgaagccag ttaccttcgg aaaaagagtt ggtagctctt gatccggcaa
     6481 acaaaccacc gctggtagcg gtttttttgt ttgcaagcag cagattacgc gcagaaaaaa
     6541 aggatctcaa gaagatcctt tgatcttttc tacggggtct gacgctcagt ggaacgaaaa
     6601 ctcacgttaa gggattttgg tcatgagatt atcaaaaagg atcttcacct agatcctttt
     6661 aaattaaaaa tgaagtttta aatcaatcta aagtatatat gagtaaactt ggtctgacag
     6721 ttaccaatgc ttaatcagtg aggcacctat ctcagcgatc tgtctatttc gttcatccat
     6781 agttgcctga ctccccgtcg tgtagataac tacgatacgg gagggcttac catctggccc
     6841 cagtgctgca atgataccgc gagacccacg ctcaccggct ccagatttat cagcaataaa
     6901 ccagccagcc ggaagggccg agcgcagaag tggtcctgca actttatccg cctccatcca
     6961 gtctattaat tgttgccggg aagctagagt aagtagttcg ccagttaata gtttgcgcaa
     7021 cgttgttgcc attgctacag gcatcgtggt gtcacgctcg tcgtttggta tggcttcatt
     7081 cagctccggt tcccaacgat caaggcgagt tacatgatcc cccatgttgt gcaaaaaagc
     7141 ggttagctcc ttcggtcctc cgatcgttgt cagaagtaag ttggccgcag tgttatcact
     7201 catggttatg gcagcactgc ataattctct tactgtcatg ccatccgtaa gatgcttttc
     7261 tgtgactggt gagtactcaa ccaagtcatt ctgagaatag tgtatgcggc gaccgagttg
     7321 ctcttgcccg gcgtcaatac gggataatac cgcgccacat agcagaactt taaaagtgct
     7381 catcattgga aaacgttctt cggggcgaaa actctcaagg atcttaccgc tgttgagatc
     7441 cagttcgatg taacccactc gtgcacccaa ctgatcttca gcatctttta ctttcaccag
     7501 cgtttctggg tgagcaaaaa caggaaggca aaatgccgca aaaaagggaa taagggcgac
     7561 acggaaatgt tgaatactca tactcttcct ttttcaatat tattgaagca tttatcaggg
     7621 ttattgtctc atgagcggat acatatttga atgtatttag aaaaataaac aaataggggt
     7681 tccgcgcaca tttccccgaa aagtgccacc tgacgtc
//
